>Addgene plasmid #127304 | pcDNA3.1(+)/AGG-nLuc-3XFLAG | addgene full sequence | sequence record 247730 | Addgene NGS Result
GACGGATCGGGAGATCTCCCGATCCCCTATGGTGCACTCTCAGTACAATCTGCTCTGATGCCGCATAGTT
AAGCCAGTATCTGCTCCCTGCTTGTGTGTTGGAGGTCGCTGAGTAGTGCGCGAGCAAAATTTAAGCTACA
ACAAGGCAAGGCTTGACCGACAATTGCATGAAGAATCTGCTTAGGGTTAGGCGTTTTGCGCTGCTTCGCG
ATGTACGGGCCAGATATACGCGTTGACATTGATTATTGACTAGTTATTAATAGTAATCAATTACGGGGTC
ATTAGTTCATAGCCCATATATGGAGTTCCGCGTTACATAACTTACGGTAAATGGCCCGCCTGGCTGACCG
CCCAACGACCCCCGCCCATTGACGTCAATAATGACGTATGTTCCCATAGTAACGCCAATAGGGACTTTCC
ATTGACGTCAATGGGTGGAGTATTTACGGTAAACTGCCCACTTGGCAGTACATCAAGTGTATCATATGCC
AAGTACGCCCCCTATTGACGTCAATGACGGTAAATGGCCCGCCTGGCATTATGCCCAGTACATGACCTTA
TGGGACTTTCCTACTTGGCAGTACATCTACGTATTAGTCATCGCTATTACCATGGTGATGCGGTTTTGGC
AGTACATCAATGGGCGTGGATAGCGGTTTGACTCACGGGGATTTCCAAGTCTCCACCCCATTGACGTCAA
TGGGAGTTTGTTTTGGCACCAAAATCAACGGGACTTTCCAAAATGTCGTAACAACTCCGCCCCATTGACG
CAAATGGGCGGTAGGCGTGTACGGTGGGAGGTCTATATAAGCAGAGCTCTCTGGCTAACTAGAGAACCCA
CTGCTTACTGGCTTATCGAAATTAATACGACTCACTATAGGGAGACCCAAGCTGGCTAGCGTTTAAACTT
AAGCTTGGCAATCCGGTACTGTTGGTAAATAAGCCACCAGGGTCTTCACACTCGAAGATTTCGTTGGGGA
CTGGCGACAGACAGCCGGCTACAACCTGGACCAAGTCCTTGAACAGGGAGGTGTGTCCAGTTTGTTTCAG
AATCTCGGGGTGTCCGTAACTCCGATCCAAAGGATTGTCCTGAGCGGTGAAAATGGGCTGAAGATCGACA
TCCATGTCATCATCCCGTATGAAGGTCTGAGCGGCGACCAAATGGGCCAGATCGAAAAAATTTTTAAGGT
GGTGTACCCTGTGGATGATCATCACTTTAAGGTGATCCTGCACTATGGCACACTGGTAATCGACGGGGTT
ACGCCGAACATGATCGACTATTTCGGACGGCCGTATGAAGGCATCGCCGTGTTCGACGGCAAAAAGATCA
CTGTAACAGGGACCCTGTGGAACGGCAACAAAATTATCGACGAGCGCCTGATCAACCCCGACGGCTCCCT
GCTGTTCCGAGTAACCATCAACGGAGTGACCGGCTGGCGGCTGTGCGAACGCATTCTGGCGGACTACAAA
GACCATGACGGTGATTATAAAGATCATGACATCGATTACAAGGATGACGATGACAAGTAAGGCCGCGACT
CTAGAGGGCCCGTTTAAACCCGCTGATCAGCCTCGACTGTGCCTTCTAGTTGCCAGCCATCTGTTGTTTG
CCCCTCCCCCGTGCCTTCCTTGACCCTGGAAGGTGCCACTCCCACTGTCCTTTCCTAATAAAATGAGGAA
ATTGCATCGCATTGTCTGAGTAGGTGTCATTCTATTCTGGGGGGTGGGGTGGGGCAGGACAGCAAGGGGG
AGGATTGGGAAGACAATAGCAGGCATGCTGGGGATGCGGTGGGCTCTATGGCTTCTGAGGCGGAAAGAAC
CAGCTGGGGCTCTAGGGGGTATCCCC
[124 nt withheld, positions 1847-1970]
C
[91 nt withheld, positions 1972-2062]
A
[49 nt withheld, positions 2064-2112]
CCTTTGACGTTGGAGTCCACGTTCTTT
[37 nt withheld, positions 2140-2176]
ACCCTATCTCGGTCTATTCTTTTGATTTATAAGGGATTTTGCCGATTTCGGCCTATTGGTTAAAAAATGA
GCTGATTTAACAAAAATTTAACGCGAATTAATTCTGTGGAATGTGTGTCAGTTAGGGTGTGGAAAGTCCC
CAGGCTCCCCAGCAGGCAGAAGTATGCAAAGCATGCATCTCAATTAGTCAGCAACCAGGTGTGGAAAGTC
CCCAGGCTCCCCAGCAGGCAGAAGTATGCAAAGCATGCATCTCAATTAGTCAGCAACCATAGTCCCGCCC
CTAACTCCGCCCATCCCGCCCCTAACTCCGCCCAGTTCCGCCCATTCTCCGCCCCATGGCTGACTAATTT
TTTTTATTTATGCAGAGGCCGAGGCCGCCTCTGCCTCTGAGCTATTCCAGAAGTAGTGAGGAGGCTTTTT
TGGAGGCCTAGGCTTTTGCAAAAAGCTCCCGGGAGCTTGTATATCCATTTTCGGATCTGATCAAGAGACA
GGATGAGGATCGTTTCGCATGATTGAACAAGATGGATTGCACGCAGGTTCTCCGGCCGCTTGGGTGGAGA
GGCTATTCGGCTATGACTGGGCACAACAGACAATCGGCTGCTCTGATGCCGCCGTGTTCCGGCTGTCAGC
GCAGGGGCGCCCGGTTCTTTTTGTCAAGACCGACCTGTCCGGTGCCCTGAATGAACTGCAGGACGAGGCA
GCGCGGCTATCGTGGCTGGCCACGACGGGCGTTCCTTGCGCAGCTGTGCTCGACGTTGTCACTGAAGCGG
GAAGGGACTGGCTGCTATTGGGCGAAGTGCCGGGGCAGGATCTCCTGTCATCTCACCTTGCTCCTGCCGA
GAAAGTATCCATCATGGCTGATGCAATGCGGCGGCTGCATACGCTTGATCCGGCTACCTGCCCATTCGAC
CACCAAGCGAAACATCGCATCGAGCGAGCACGTACTCGGATGGAAGCCGGTCTTGTCGATCAGGATGATC
TGGACGAAGAGCATCAGGGGCTCGCGCCAGCCGAACTGTTCGCCAGGCTCAAGGCGCGCATGCCCGACGG
CGAGGATCTCGTCGTGACCCATGGCGATGCCTGCTTGCCGAATATCATGGTGGAAAATGGCCGCTTTTCT
GGATTCATCGACTGTGGCCGGCTGGGTGTGGCGGACCGCTATCAGGACATAGCGTTGGCTACCCGTGATA
TTGCTGAAGAGCTTGGCGGCGAATGGGCTGACCGCTTCCTCGTGCTTTACGGTATCGCCGCTCCCGATTC
GCAGCGCATCGCCTTCTATCGCCTTCTTGACGAGTTCTTCTGAGCGGGACTCTGGGGTTCGAAATGACCG
ACCAAGCGACGCCCAACCTGCCATCACGAGATTTCGATTCCACCGCCGCCTTCTATGAAAGGTTGGGCTT
CGGAATCGTTTTCCGGGACGCCGGCTGGATGATCCTCCAGCGCGGGGATCTCATGCTGGAGTTCTTCGCC
CACCCCAACTTGTTTATTGCAGCTTATAATGGTTACAAATAAAGCAATAGCATCACAAATTTCACAAATA
AAGCATTTTTTTCACTGCATTCTAGTTGTGGTTTGTCCAAACTCATCAATGTATCTTATCATGTCTGTAT
ACCGTCGACCTCTAGCTAGAGCTTGGCGTAATCATGGTCATAGCTGTTTCCTGTGTGAAATTGTTATCCG
CTCACAATTCCACACAACATACGAGCCGGAAGCATAAAGTGTAAAGCCTGGGGTGCCTAATGAGTGAGCT
AACTCACATTAATTGCGTTGCGCTCACTGCCCGCTTTCCAGTCGGGAAACCTGTCGTGCCAGCTGCATTA
ATGAATCGGCCAACGCGCGGGGAGAGGCGGTTTGCGTATTGGGCGCTCTTCCGCTTCCTCGCTCACTGAC
TCGCTGCGCTCGGTCGTTCGGCTGCGGCGAGCGGTATCAGCTCACTCAAAGGCGGTAATACGGTTATCCA
CAGAATCAGGGGATAACGCAGGAAAGAACATGTGAGCAAAAGGCCAGCAAAAGGCCAGGAACCGTAAAAA
GGCCGCGTTGCTGGCGTTTTTCCATAGGCTCCGCCCCCCTGACGAGCATCACAAAAATCGACGCTCAAGT
CAGAGGTGGCGAAACCCGACAGGACTATAAAGATACCAGGCGTTTCCCCCTGGAAGCTCCCTCGTGCGCT
CTCCTGTTCCGACCCTGCCGCTTACCGGATACCTGTCCGCCTTTCTCCCTTCGGGAAGCGTGGCGCTTTC
TCATAGCTCACGCTGTAGGTATCTCAGTTCGGTGTAGGTCGTTCGCTCCAAGCTGGGCTGTGTGCACGAA
CCCCCCGTTCAGCCCGACCGCTGCGCCTTATCCGGTAACTATCGTCTTGAGTCCAACCCGGTAAGACACG
ACTTATCGCCACTGGCAGCAGCCACTGGTAACAGGATTAGCAGAGCGAGGTATGTAGGCGGTGCTACAGA
GTTCTTGAAGTGGTGGCCTAACTACGGCTACACTAGAAGAACAGTATTTGGTATCTGCGCTCTGCTGAAG
CCAGTTACCTTCGGAAAAAGAGTTGGTAGCTCTTGATCCGGCAAACAAACCACCGCTGGTAGCGGTGGTT
TTTTTGTTTGCAAGCAGCAGATTACGCGCAGAAAAAAAGGATCTCAAGAAGATCCTTTGATCTTTTCTAC
GGGGTCTGACGCTCAGTGGAACGAAAACTCACGTTAAGGGATTTTGGTCATGAGATTATCAAAAAGGATC
TTCACCTAGATCCTTTTAAATTAAAAATGAAGTTTTAAATCAATCTAAAGTATATATGAGTAAACTTGGT
CTGACAGTTACCAATGCTTAATCAGTGAGGCACCTATCTCAGCGATCTGTCTATTTCGTTCATCCATAGT
TGCCTGACTCCCCGTCGTGTAGATAACTACGATACGGGAGGGCTTACCATCTGGCCCCAGTGCTGCAATG
ATACCGCGAGACCCACGCTCACCGGCTCCAGATTTATCAGCAATAAACCAGCCAGCCGGAAGGGCCGAGC
GCAGAAGTGGTCCTGCAACTTTATCCGCCTCCATCCAGTCTATTAATTGTTGCCGGGAAGCTAGAGTAAG
TAGTTCGCCAGTTAATAGTTTGCGCAACGTTGTTGCCATTGCTACAGGCATCGTGGTGTCACGCTCGTCG
TTTGGTATGGCTTCATTCAGCTCCGGTTCCCAACGATCAAGGCGAGTTACATGATCCCCCATGTTGTGCA
AAAAAGCGGTTAGCTCCTTCGGTCCTCCGATCGTTGTCAGAAGTAAGTTGGCCGCAGTGTTATCACTCAT
GGTTATGGCAGCACTGCATAATTCTCTTACTGTCATGCCATCCGTAAGATGCTTTTCTGTGACTGGTGAG
TACTCAACCAAGTCATTCTGAGAATAGTGTATGCGGCGACCGAGTTGCTCTTGCCCGGCGTCAATACGGG
ATAATACCGCGCCACATAGCAGAACTTTAAAAGTGCTCATCATTGGAAAACGTTCTTCGGGGCGAAAACT
CTCAAGGATCTTACCGCTGTTGAGATCCAGTTCGATGTAACCCACTCGTGCACCCAACTGATCTTCAGCA
TCTTTTACTTTCACCAGCGTTTCTGGGTGAGCAAAAACAGGAAGGCAAAATGCCGCAAAAAAGGGAATAA
GGGCGACACGGAAATGTTGAATACTCATACTCTTCCTTTTTCAATATTATTGAAGCATTTATCAGGGTTA
TTGTCTCATGAGCGGATACATATTTGAATGTATTTAGAAAAATAAACAAATAGGGGTTCCGCGCACATTT
CCCCGAAAAGTGCCACCTGACGTC
Features (pLannotate 1.2.2; 21 found; start..end, strand, type, name):
     28..80      -  misc_feature   bom (fragment): basis of mobility region from pBR322
    235..614     +  enhancer       CMV enhancer: human cytomegalovirus immediate early enhancer
    615..818     +  promoter       CMV promoter: human cytomegalovirus (CMV) immediate early promoter
    814..847     +  LTR            5' LTR (truncated) (fragment): truncated 5' long terminal repeat (LTR) from HIV-1
    863..881     +  promoter       T7 promoter: promoter for bacteriophage T7 RNA polymerase
    951..1461    +  CDS            Nluc (fragment): NanoLuc® luciferase human codon-optimized
   1462..1527    +  CDS            3xFLAG: three tandem FLAG® epitope tags, followed by an enterokinase cleavage site
   1577..1801    +  polyA_signal   bGH poly(A) signal: bovine growth hormone polyadenylation signal
   1805..1826    +  promoter       SV40 promoter (fragment): SV40 enhancer and early promoter
   1847..2275    +  rep_origin     f1 ori (sequence partly withheld): f1 bacteriophage origin of replication; arrow indicates direction of (+) strand synthesis
   2289..2618    +  promoter       SV40 promoter: SV40 enhancer and early promoter
   2685..3476    +  CDS            neo: KKA2_KLEPN - Also known as kan, nptII. Experimental evidence at protein level: Swiss-Prot protein existence level 1. Resistance to kanamycin, neomycin, paromomycin, ribostamycin, butirosin and gentamicin B. From Klebsiella pneumoniae.
   3500..3658    +  CDS            ble (fragment): BLE_KLEPN - Experimental evidence at protein level: Swiss-Prot protein existence level 1. Binding protein with a strong affinity to the bleomycin family of antibiotics. Binds to CL990; an antimitotic-antibiotic compound. From Klebsiella pneumoniae.
   3653..3774    +  polyA_signal   SV40 poly(A) signal: SV40 polyadenylation signal
   3847..3863    -  protein_bind   lac operator: The lac repressor binds to the lac operator to inhibit transcription in E. coli. This inhibition can be relieved by adding lactose or isopropyl-β-D-thiogalactopyranoside (IPTG). lac repressor encoded by lacI
   3871..3901    -  promoter       lac promoter: promoter for the E. coli lac operon
   3916..3937    -  protein_bind   CAP binding site: CAP binding activates transcription in the presence of cAMP. E. coli catabolite activator protein
   3950..4042    -  CDS            lacI (fragment): lac repressor; lacI; The lac repressor binds to the lac operator to inhibit transcription in E. coli. This inhibition can be relieved by adding lactose or isopropyl-β-D-thiogalactopyranoside (IPTG).
   4225..4813    -  rep_origin     ori: high-copy-number ColE1/pMB1/pBR322/pUC origin of replication
   4984..5844    -  CDS            AmpR: β-lactamase; bla; confers resistance to ampicillin, carbenicillin, and related antibiotics
   5845..5949    -  promoter       AmpR promoter: bla
