[The description below was written by a language model from this plasmid's Addgene catalogue record and pLannotate feature annotations shown in this document.]
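Description:
pcDNA3.1(+)/AGG-nLuc-3XFLAG is a mammalian expression plasmid of about 6 kb, built on the pcDNA3.1(+) backbone, that reports on translation initiating at a non-AUG start codon. It is propagated in E. coli through a high-copy ColE1/pUC-type origin with ampicillin selection from the β-lactamase gene and its native promoter. An f1 origin is also present, which allows single-stranded DNA production. For selection in mammalian cells, an SV40 enhancer/early promoter drives the neomycin phosphotransferase gene, terminated by an SV40 polyadenylation signal, conferring G418 resistance. The short bom, lac promoter/operator, lacI, ble and HIV-1 LTR fragments in the automated annotation appear to be backbone remnants or chance matches rather than functional parts of the design.

The payload, cloned between HindIII and ApaI, is a human codon-optimised NanoLuc luciferase coding sequence fused at its C terminus to a 3xFLAG epitope tag. It is transcribed from the CMV immediate-early enhancer and promoter and terminated by the bovine growth hormone polyadenylation signal. According to the record, the reporter is expressed from an AGG codon in place of the usual AUG. The Nluc feature is annotated as a fragment, which fits an altered start of the reading frame. A T7 promoter lies between the CMV promoter and the insert, so the reporter mRNA could also be made by in vitro transcription.

Luminescence gives a sensitive quantitative readout of how efficiently ribosomes initiate at the AGG codon, and the FLAG tag allows the product to be detected by immunoblotting. The associated study examined how non-AUG translation responds to protein synthesis inhibitors, so the plasmid is presumably compared with equivalent reporters carrying other start codons, although the record does not describe them.
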