Addgene plasmid #127304: pcDNA3.1(+)/AGG-nLuc-3XFLAG
Purpose: Express 3xFLAG tagged nanoLuciferase (nLuc) from AGG start codon
Depositing lab: Jeremy Wilusz. Depositing organization: University of Pennsylvania. Publication: Ribosome queuing enables non-AUG translation to be resistant to multiple protein synthesis inhibitors. Kearse MG, Goldman DH, Choi J, Nwaezeapu C, Liang D, Green KM, Goldstrohm AC, Todd PK, Green R, Wilusz JE. Genes Dev. 2019 Jun 6. pii: gad.324715.119. doi: 10.1101/gad.324715.119. PubMed 31171704.
Backbone
  Vector backbone: pcDNA3.1(+)
  Total vector size (bp): 5977
  Vector type: Mammalian Expression
  Selectable markers: Neomycin (select with G418)
Growth in bacteria
  Bacterial resistance: Ampicillin, 100 μg/mL
  Growth temperature: 37°C
  Growth strain: DH5alpha
  Copy number: High Copy
Gene/Insert
  Gene/Insert name: nanoLuciferase (alt name: nLuc)
  Promoter: CMV
  Tag / fusion protein: 3xFLAG (C terminal on insert)
  Cloning method: Restriction Enzyme; 5′ cloning site HindIII (not destroyed); 3′ cloning site ApaI (not destroyed)
  Sequencing primers: 5′ CGCAAATGGGCGGTAGGCGTG
Terms and licenses: Academic/Nonprofit Terms; Industry Terms: Not Available to Industry
How to cite: pcDNA3.1(+)/AGG-nLuc-3XFLAG was a gift from Jeremy Wilusz (Addgene plasmid # 127304 ; http://n2t.net/addgene:127304 ; RRID:Addgene_127304)
